Addgene plasmid #231898: pUC57-FlpTag-GFP-ph1
Purpose: Vector with FlpTag-GFP, an inverted GFP enabling conditional tagging and visualization of endogenous proteins via Flp recombinase activity. Codon phase 1.
Depositing lab: Alexander Borst. Depositing organization: Max Planck Institute for Biological Intelligence. Publication: Conditional protein tagging methods reveal highly specific subcellular distribution of ion channels in motion-sensing neurons. Fendl S, Vieira RM, Borst A. Elife. 2020 Oct 20;9:e62953. doi: 10.7554/eLife.62953. PubMed 33079061.
Backbone
  Vector backbone: pFlip-Flop-P0
  Backbone size w/o insert (bp): 5285
  Total vector size (bp): 4107
  Vector type: Bacterial Expression
Growth in bacteria
  Bacterial resistance: Kanamycin, 50 μg/mL
  Growth temperature: 37°C
  Growth strain: DH5alpha
  Copy number: High Copy
Gene/Insert
  Gene/Insert name: SD-GFP-SA
  Species: Synthetic
  Insert size (bp): 991
Terms and licenses: Academic/Nonprofit Terms; Industry Terms: Not Available to Industry
Depositor comments: The FlpTag insertion consists of an inverted sequence containing a splice acceptor (SA), GFP, and a splice donor (SD), flanked on either side by FRT and FRT14 recombination sites. This configuration allows conditional protein tagging, where the cassette orientation is controlled by Flp recombinase, enabling specific expression of GFP in targeted cells or tissues. FlpTag is integrated into the genome at specific attP sites, targeting the gene of interest through phiC31 integrase-mediated recombination at the designated gene locus.
How to cite: pUC57-FlpTag-GFP-ph1 was a gift from Alexander Borst (Addgene plasmid # 231898 ; http://n2t.net/addgene:231898 ; RRID:Addgene_231898)
