[The description below was written by a language model from this plasmid's Addgene catalogue record and pLannotate feature annotations shown in this document.]
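Description:
pUC57-FlpTag-GFP-ph1 is a high-copy bacterial cloning plasmid that serves as a donor for conditional tagging of endogenous proteins. It is catalogued as "bacterial expression", but it works as a shuttle for genomic integration rather than for protein production in E. coli. It replicates from a ColE1/pUC-type origin and is selected with kanamycin through an aph(3')-Ia cassette, apparently driven by the adjacent AmpR promoter. Remnants of the lacZα/lac promoter region, rop and bom are also annotated. The catalogue sizes are inconsistent: the listed backbone (pFlip-Flop-P0) is larger than the stated total of about 4.1 kb. The sequenced record is 4,085 nt.

The payload is the synthetic FlpTag cassette, about 1 kb and listed as SD-GFP-SA. It is an artificial exon made of a splice acceptor, a GFP coding sequence (annotated as superfolder GFP) and a splice donor, placed in inverted orientation. Short β-globin intron fragments annotated on either side probably correspond to the splice elements. According to the depositor, the cassette is flanked on each side by FRT and FRT14 sites. The automated annotation picks up only one minimal FRT per side, in opposing orientation, presumably because the variant site is not recognised. Two φC31 attB sites in opposite orientation bracket the whole unit, so φC31 integrase can exchange it into attP sites within the gene of interest.

Once integrated in the inactive orientation, the cassette is not spliced into the host transcript. Flp recombinase flips it, so GFP is incorporated in frame into the endogenous protein only in Flp-expressing cells. "ph1" denotes the codon phase 1 version, matched to the reading frame of the target intron. The associated publication used the method to map the subcellular distribution of ion channels in motion-sensing neurons.
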