Features (pLannotate 1.2.2; 17 found; start..end, strand, type, name):
    148..183     +  CDS            rop (fragment): Rop protein, which maintains plasmids at low copy number; rop
    285..384     +  misc_feature   bom (fragment): basis of mobility region from pBR322
    390..547     -  CDS            lacZα (fragment): LacZα fragment of β-galactosidase; lacZ fragment
    579..648     +  protein_bind   attB: attB site for the φC31 integrase (Groth et al., 2000) phage φC31 integrase
    708..757     -  intron         β-globin intron (fragment): internally truncated intron from human β-globin
    758..791     +  protein_bind   FRT (minimal): supports FLP-mediated excision but not integration (Turan and Bode, 2011) FLP recombinase from the Saccharomyces cerevisiae 2μ plasmid
    936..1646    -  CDS            Superfolder GFP: Superfolder GFP is a basic (constitutively fluorescent) green fluorescent protein published in 2005, derived from Aequorea victoria. It is reported to be a very rapidly-maturing weak dimer.
   1831..1881    -  intron         β-globin intron (fragment): internally truncated intron from human β-globin
   1881..1914    -  protein_bind   FRT (minimal): supports FLP-mediated excision but not integration (Turan and Bode, 2011) FLP recombinase from the Saccharomyces cerevisiae 2μ plasmid
   1938..2007    -  protein_bind   attB: attB site for the φC31 integrase (Groth et al., 2000) phage φC31 integrase
   2081..2097    -  protein_bind   lac operator: The lac repressor binds to the lac operator to inhibit transcription in E. coli. This inhibition can be relieved by adding lactose or isopropyl-β-D-thiogalactopyranoside (IPTG). lac repressor encoded by lacI
   2105..2135    -  promoter       lac promoter: promoter for the E. coli lac operon
   2150..2171    -  protein_bind   CAP binding site: CAP binding activates transcription in the presence of cAMP. E. coli catabolite activator protein
   2184..2276    -  CDS            lacI (fragment): lac repressor; lacI; The lac repressor binds to the lac operator to inhibit transcription in E. coli. This inhibition can be relieved by adding lactose or isopropyl-β-D-thiogalactopyranoside (IPTG).
   2459..3047    -  rep_origin     ori: high-copy-number ColE1/pMB1/pBR322/pUC origin of replication
   3218..4033    -  CDS            KanR: aminoglycoside phosphotransferase; aph(3')-Ia; confers resistance to kanamycin in bacteria or G418 (Geneticin®) in eukaryotes
   4034..53      -  promoter       AmpR promoter (across the origin): bla
>Addgene plasmid #231898 | pUC57-FlpTag-GFP-ph1 | addgene full sequence | sequence record 468191 | Addgene NGS Result
AGCGGATACATATTTGAATGTATTTAGAAAAATAAACAAATAGGGGTTCCGCGCACATTTCCCCGAAAAG
TGCCACCTGACGTCTAAGAAACCATTATTATCATGACATTAACCTATAAAAATAGGCGTATCACGAGGCC
CTTTCGTCTCGCGCGTTTCGGTGATGACGGTGAAAACCTCTGACACATGCAGCTCCCGGAGACGGTCACA
GCTTGTCTGTAAGCGGATGCCGGGAGCAGACAAGCCCGTCAGGGCGCGTCAGCGGGTGTTGGCGGGTGTC
GGGGCTGGCTTAACTATGCGGCATCAGAGCAGATTGTACTGAGAGTGCACCATATGCGGTGTGAAATACC
GCACAGATGCGTAAGGAGAAAATACCGCATCAGGCGCCATTCGCCATTCAGGCTGCGCAACTGTTGGGAA
GGGCGATCGGTGCGGGCCTCTTCGCTATTACGCCAGCTGGCGAAAGGGGGATGTGCTGCAAGGCGATTAA
GTTGGGTAACGCCAGGGTTTTCCCAGTCACGACGTTGTAAAACGACGGCCAGTGAATTGACGCGTATTGG
GATGATGTAGGTCACGGTCTCGAAGCCGCGGTGCGGGTGCCAGGGCGTGCCCTTGGGCTCCCCGGGCGCG
TACTCCACCTCACCCATCTGGTCCATCATGATGGAAGACTTCTGAAGTTCCTATTCTATCAGAAGTATAG
GAACTTCGCAGAATGGTAGCTGGATTGTAGCTGCTATTAGCAATATGAAACCTCTTAGAAGTTCCTATTC
TCTAGAAAGTATAGGAACTTCGAATTCTGGCGACTTGTCGCATCTTTCTCTGAGTGGGTAAGGTCATTGT
GGGGTCTTAAGGGCTAAAGGGTAGTGATGATGAAGGCATTTGATGCCATTGTTCAATAACTTACCTCCGG
AACCTCCGCTTCCACCGCTACCTCCCTTGTACAGCTCATCCATGCCCAGGGTGATGCCGGCGGCGGTCAC
GAACTCCAGCAGCACCATGTGATCGCGCTTCTCGTTGGGGTCCTTGGACAGCACGCTCTGGGTGCTCAGG
TAGTGGTTATCGGGCAGCAGCACTGGGCCGTCGCCGATGGGGGTGTTCTGCTGGTAGTGATCGGCCAGCT
GCACGGAGCCATCCTCCACATTGTGGCGGATCTTGAAGTTGGCCTTGATGCCGTTCTTCTGCTTATCGGC
GGTGATGTACACGTTGTGGCTGTTGAAGTTGTACTCCAGCTTGTGGCCCAGGATGTTGCCATCCTCCTTG
AAATCGATGCCCTTCAGCTCGATGCGGTTCACCAGGGTATCGCCCTCGAACTTCACCTCGGCGCGGGTCT
TGTAGGTGCCGTCATCCTTGAAGCTGATGGTGCGCTCCTGCACGTAGCCCTCGGGCATGGCGCTCTTGAA
GAAATCGTGCTGCTTCATGTGATCGGGGTAGCGGCTGAAGCACTGCACGCCGTAGGTCAGGGTGGTCACC
AGGGTGGGCCAGGGCACGGGCAGCTTGCCGGTGGTGCAGATGAACTTCAGGGTCAGCTTGCCGTTGGTGG
CGTCGCCCTCGCCCTCGCCGCGCACGCTGAACTTGTGGCCGTTCACGTCGCCATCCAGCTCCACCAGGAT
GGGCACCACGCCGGTGAACAGCTCCTCGCCCTTGGACACGGATCCGGATCCGCCGCTACCTCCGCTTCCA
CCGGAACCTCCGCCACCTGCGGAAGAGAGATAAATCGGTTGATTAAAATTAGTTCAAGAATAATTAGTAT
ATTTAAACATGCCGGGGATGGGACAAGTCGCCATGTTGGATCGACTGAAGTTCCTATACTTCTGATAGAA
TAGGAACTTCTTGCCTTAACCCAGAAATTATCACTGTTATTCTTTAGAATGGTGCAAAGAGAAGTTCCTA
TACTTTCTAGAGAATAGGAACTTCCCGTCTTCCATCATGATGGACCAGATGGGTGAGGTGGAGTACGCGC
CCGGGGAGCCCAAGGGCACGCCCTGGCACCCGCACCGCGGCTTCGAGACCGTGACCTACATCATCCCAAT
GGCGCGCCGAGCTTGGCTCGAGCATGGTCATAGCTGTTTCCTGTGTGAAATTGTTATCCGCTCACAATTC
CACACAACATACGAGCCGGAAGCATAAAGTGTAAAGCCTGGGGTGCCTAATGAGTGAGCTAACTCACATT
AATTGCGTTGCGCTCACTGCCCGCTTTCCAGTCGGGAAACCTGTCGTGCCAGCTGCATTAATGAATCGGC
CAACGCGCGGGGAGAGGCGGTTTGCGTATTGGGCGCTCTTCCGCTTCCTCGCTCACTGACTCGCTGCGCT
CGGTCGTTCGGCTGCGGCGAGCGGTATCAGCTCACTCAAAGGCGGTAATACGGTTATCCACAGAATCAGG
GGATAACGCAGGAAAGAACATGTGAGCAAAAGGCCAGCAAAAGGCCAGGAACCGTAAAAAGGCCGCGTTG
CTGGCGTTTTTCCATAGGCTCCGCCCCCCTGACGAGCATCACAAAAATCGACGCTCAAGTCAGAGGTGGC
GAAACCCGACAGGACTATAAAGATACCAGGCGTTTCCCCCTGGAAGCTCCCTCGTGCGCTCTCCTGTTCC
GACCCTGCCGCTTACCGGATACCTGTCCGCCTTTCTCCCTTCGGGAAGCGTGGCGCTTTCTCATAGCTCA
CGCTGTAGGTATCTCAGTTCGGTGTAGGTCGTTCGCTCCAAGCTGGGCTGTGTGCACGAACCCCCCGTTC
AGCCCGACCGCTGCGCCTTATCCGGTAACTATCGTCTTGAGTCCAACCCGGTAAGACACGACTTATCGCC
ACTGGCAGCAGCCACTGGTAACAGGATTAGCAGAGCGAGGTATGTAGGCGGTGCTACAGAGTTCTTGAAG
TGGTGGCCTAACTACGGCTACACTAGAAGAACAGTATTTGGTATCTGCGCTCTGCTGAAGCCAGTTACCT
TCGGAAAAAGAGTTGGTAGCTCTTGATCCGGCAAACAAACCACCGCTGGTAGCGGTGGTTTTTTTGTTTG
CAAGCAGCAGATTACGCGCAGAAAAAAAGGATCTCAAGAAGATCCTTTGATCTTTTCTACGGGGTCTGAC
GCTCAGTGGAACGAAAACTCACGTTAAGGGATTTTGGTCATGAGATTATCAAAAAGGATCTTCACCTAGA
TCCTTTTAAATTAAAAATGAAGTTTTAAATCAATCTAAAGTATATATGAGTAAACTTGGTCTGACAGTTA
GAAAAACTCATCGAGCATCAAATGAAACTGCAATTTATTCATATCAGGATTATCAATACCATATTTTTGA
AAAAGCCGTTTCTGTAATGAAGGAGAAAACTCACCGAGGCAGTTCCATAGGATGGCAAGATCCTGGTATC
GGTCTGCGATTCCGACTCGTCCAACATCAATACAACCTATTAATTTCCCCTCGTCAAAAATAAGGTTATC
AAGTGAGAAATCACCATGAGTGACGACTGAATCCGGTGAGAATGGCAAAAGTTTATGCATTTCTTTCCAG
ACTTGTTCAACAGGCCAGCCATTACGCTCGTCATCAAAATCACTCGCATCAACCAAACCGTTATTCATTC
GTGATTGCGCCTGAGCGAGACGAAATACGCGATCGCTGTTAAAAGGACAATTACAAACAGGAATCGAATG
CAACCGGCGCAGGAACACTGCCAGCGCATCAACAATATTTTCACCTGAATCAGGATATTCTTCTAATACC
TGGAATGCTGTTTTCCCAGGGATCGCAGTGGTGAGTAACCATGCATCATCAGGAGTACGGATAAAATGCT
TGATGGTCGGAAGAGGCATAAATTCCGTCAGCCAGTTTAGTCTGACCATCTCATCTGTAACATCATTGGC
AACGCTACCTTTGCCATGTTTCAGAAACAACTCTGGCGCATCGGGCTTCCCATACAATCGATAGATTGTC
GCACCTGATTGCCCGACATTATCGCGAGCCCATTTATACCCATATAAATCAGCATCCATGTTGGAATTTA
ATCGCGGCCTAGAGCAAGACGTTTCCCGTTGAATATGGCTCATACTCTTCCTTTTTCAATATTATTGAAG
CATTTATCAGGGTTATTGTCTCATG
